>Addgene plasmid #81502 | pDONR223_FBXW7_p.R658Q | addgene full sequence | sequence record 168617 | Addgene NGS Result
CTTTCCTGCGTTATCCCCTGATTCTGTGGATAACCGTATTACCGCCTTTGAGTGAGCTGATACCGCTCGC
CGCAGCCGAACGACCGAGCGCAGCGAGTCAGTGAGCGAGGAAGCGGAAGAGCGCCCAATACGCAAACCGC
CTCTCCCCGCGCGTTGGCCGATTCATTAATGCAGCTGGCACGACAGGTTTCCCGACTGGAAAGCGGGCAG
TGAGCGCAACGCAATTAATACGCGTACCGCTAGCCAGGAAGAGTTTGTAGAAACGCAAAAAGGCCATCCG
TCAGGATGGCCTTCTGCTTAGTTTGATGCCTGGCAGTTTATGGCGGGCGTCCTGCCCGCCACCCTCCGGG
CCGTTGCTTCACAACGTTCAAATCCGCTCCCGGCGGATTTGTCCTACTCAGGAGAGCGTTCACCGACAAA
CAACAGATAAAACGAAAGGCCCAGTCTTCCGACTGAGCCTTTCGTTTTATTTGATGCCTGGCAGTTCCCT
ACTCTCGCGTTAACGCTAGCATGGATGTTTTCCCAGTCACGACGTTGTAAAACGACGGCCAGTCTTAAGC
TCGGGCCCCAAATAATGATTTTATTTTGACTGATAGTGACCTGTTCGTTGCAACAAATTGATGAGCAATG
CTTTTTTATAATGCCAACTTTGTACAAAAAAGTTGGCACCATGAATCAGGAACTGCTCTCTGTGGGCAGC
AAAAGACGACGAACTGGAGGCTCTCTGAGAGGTAACCCTTCCTCAAGCCAGGTAGATGAAGAACAGATGA
ATCGTGTGGTAGAGGAGGAACAGCAACAGCAACTCAGACAACAAGAGGAGGAGCACACTGCAAGGAATGG
TGAAGTTGTTGGAGTAGAACCTAGACCTGGAGGCCAAAATGATTCCCAGCAAGGACAGTTGGAAGAAAAC
AATAATAGATTTATTTCGGTAGATGAGGACTCCTCAGGAAACCAAGAAGAACAAGAGGAAGATGAAGAAC
ATGCTGGTGAACAAGATGAGGAGGATGAGGAGGAGGAGGAGATGGACCAGGAGAGTGACGATTTTGATCA
GTCTGATGATAGTAGCAGAGAAGATGAACATACACATACTAACAGTGTCACGAACTCCAGTAGTATTGTG
GACCTGCCCGTTCACCAACTCTCCTCCCCATTCTATACAAAAACAACAAAAATGAAAAGAAAGTTGGACC
ATGGTTCTGAGGTCCGCTCTTTTTCTTTGGGAAAGAAACCATGCAAAGTCTCAGAATATACAAGTACCAC
TGGGCTTGTACCATGTTCAGCAACACCAACAACTTTTGGGGACCTCAGAGCAGCCAATGGCCAAGGGCAA
CAACGACGCCGAATTACATCTGTCCAGCCACCTACAGGCCTCCAGGAATGGCTAAAAATGTTTCAGAGCT
GGAGTGGACCAGAGAAATTGCTTGCTTTAGATGAACTCATTGATAGTTGTGAACCAACACAAGTAAAACA
TATGATGCAAGTGATAGAACCCCAGTTTCAACGAGACTTCATTTCATTGCTCCCTAAAGAGTTGGCACTC
TATGTGCTTTCATTCCTGGAACCCAAAGACCTGCTACAAGCAGCTCAGACATGTCGCTACTGGAGAATTT
TGGCTGAAGACAACCTTCTCTGGAGAGAGAAATGCAAAGAAGAGGGGATTGATGAACCATTGCACATCAA
GAGAAGAAAAGTAATAAAACCAGGTTTCATACACAGTCCATGGAAAAGTGCATACATCAGACAGCACAGA
ATTGATACTAACTGGAGGCGAGGAGAACTCAAATCTCCTAAGGTGCTGAAAGGACATGATGATCATGTGA
TCACATGCTTACAGTTTTGTGGTAACCGAATAGTTAGTGGTTCTGATGACAACACTTTAAAAGTTTGGTC
AGCAGTCACAGGCAAATGTCTGAGAACATTAGTGGGACATACAGGTGGAGTATGGTCATCACAAATGAGA
GACAACATCATCATTAGTGGATCTACAGATCGGACACTCAAAGTGTGGAATGCAGAGACTGGAGAATGTA
TACACACCTTATATGGGCATACTTCCACTGTGCGTTGTATGCATCTTCATGAAAAAAGAGTTGTTAGCGG
TTCTCGAGATGCCACTCTTAGGGTTTGGGATATTGAGACAGGCCAGTGTTTACATGTTTTGATGGGTCAT
GTTGCAGCAGTCCGCTGTGTTCAATATGATGGCAGGAGGGTTGTTAGTGGAGCATATGATTTTATGGTAA
AGGTGTGGGATCCAGAGACTGAAACCTGTCTACACACGTTGCAGGGGCATACTAATAGAGTCTATTCATT
ACAGTTTGATGGTATCCATGTGGTGAGTGGATCTCTTGATACATCAATCCGTGTTTGGGATGTGGAGACA
GGGAATTGCATTCACACGTTAACAGGGCACCAGTCGTTAACAAGTGGAATGGAACTCAAAGACAATATTC
TTGTCTCTGGGAATGCAGATTCTACAGTTAAAATCTGGGATATCAAAACAGGACAGTGTTTACAAACATT
GCAAGGTCCCAACAAGCATCAGAGTGCTGTGACCTGTTTACAGTTCAACAAGAACTTTGTAATTACCAGC
TCAGATGATGGAACTGTAAAACTATGGGACTTGAAAACGGGTGAATTTATTCAAAACCTAGTCACATTGG
AGAGTGGGGGGAGTGGGGGAGTTGTGTGGCGGATCAGAGCCTCAAACACAAAGCTGGTGTGTGCAGTTGG
GAGTCGGAATGGGACTGAAGAAACCAAGCTGCTGGTGCTGGACTTTGATGTGGACATGAAGTGATTGCCA
ACTTTCTTGTACAAAGTTGGCATTATAAGAAAGCATTGCTTATCAATTTGTTGCAACGAACAGGTCACTA
TCAGTCAAAATAAAATCATTATTTGCCATCCAGCTGATATCCCCTATAGTGAGTCGTATTACATGGTCAT
AGCTGTTTCCTGGCAGCTCTGGCCCGTGTCTCAAAATCTCTGATGTTACATTGCACAAGATAAAAATATA
TCATCATGCCTCCTCTAGACCAGCCAGGACAGAAATGCCTCGACTTCGCTGCTACCCAAGGTTGCCGGGT
GACGCACACCGTGGAAACGGATGAAGGCACGAACCCAGTGGACATAAGCCTGTTCGGTTCGTAAGCTGTA
ATGCAAGTAGCGTATGCGCTCACGCAACTGGTCCAGAACCTTGACCGAACGCAGCGGTGGTAACGGCGCA
GTGGCGGTTTTCATGGCTTGTTATGACTGTTTTTTTGGGGTACAGTCTATGCCTCGGGCATCCAAGCAGC
AAGCGCGTTACGCCGTGGGTCGATGTTTGATGTTATGGAGCAGCAACGATGTTACGCAGCAGGGCAGTCG
CCCTAAAACAAAGTTAAACATTATGAGGGAAGCGGTGATCGCCGAAGTATCGACTCAACTATCAGAGGTA
GTTGGCGTCATCGAGCGCCATCTCGAACCGACGTTGCTGGCCGTACATTTGTACGGCTCCGCAGTGGATG
GCGGCCTGAAGCCACACAGTGATATTGATTTGCTGGTTACGGTGACCGTAAGGCTTGATGAAACAACGCG
GCGAGCTTTGATCAACGACCTTTTGGAAACTTCGGCTTCCCCTGGAGAGAGCGAGATTCTCCGCGCTGTA
GAAGTCACCATTGTTGTGCACGACGACATCATTCCGTGGCGTTATCCAGCTAAGCGCGAACTGCAATTTG
GAGAATGGCAGCGCAATGACATTCTTGCAGGTATCTTCGAGCCAGCCACGATCGACATTGATCTGGCTAT
CTTGCTGACAAAAGCAAGAGAACATAGCGTTGCCTTGGTAGGTCCAGCGGCGGAGGAACTCTTTGATCCG
GTTCCTGAACAGGATCTATTTGAGGCGCTAAATGAAACCTTAACGCTATGGAACTCGCCGCCCGACTGGG
CTGGCGATGAGCGAAATGTAGTGCTTACGTTGTCCCGCATTTGGTACAGCGCAGTAACCGGCAAAATCGC
GCCGAAGGATGTCGCTGCCGACTGGGCAATGGAGCGCCTGCCGGCCCAGTATCAGCCCGTCATACTTGAA
GCTAGACAGGCTTATCTTGGACAAGAAGAAGATCGCTTGGCCTCGCGCGCAGATCAGTTGGAAGAATTTG
TCCACTACGTGAAAGGCGAGATCACCAAGGTAGTCGGCAAATAACCCTCGAGCCACCCATGACCAAAATC
CCTTAACGTGAGTTACGCGTCGTTCCACTGAGCGTCAGACCCCGTAGAAAAGATCAAAGGATCTTCTTGA
GATCCTTTTTTTCTGCGCGTAATCTGCTGCTTGCAAACAAAAAAACCACCGCTACCAGCGGTGGTTTGTT
TGCCGGATCAAGAGCTACCAACTCTTTTTCCGAAGGTAACTGGCTTCAGCAGAGCGCAGATACCAAATAC
TGTTCTTCTAGTGTAGCCGTAGTTAGGCCACCACTTCAAGAACTCTGTAGCACCGCCTACATACCTCGCT
CTGCTAATCCTGTTACCAGTGGCTGCTGCCAGTGGCGATAAGTCGTGTCTTACCGGGTTGGACTCAAGAC
GATAGTTACCGGATAAGGCGCAGCGGTCGGGCTGAACGGGGGGTTCGTGCACACAGCCCAGCTTGGAGCG
AACGACCTACACCGAACTGAGATACCTACAGCGTGAGCTATGAGAAAGCGCCACGCTTCCCGAAGGGAGA
AAGGCGGACAGGTATCCGGTAAGCGGCAGGGTCGGAACAGGAGAGCGCACGAGGGAGCTTCCAGGGGGAA
ACGCCTGGTATCTTTATAGTCCTGTCGGGTTTCGCCACCTCTGACTTGAGCGTCGATTTTTGTGATGCTC
GTCAGGGGGGCGGAGCCTATGGAAAAACGCCAGCAACGCGGCCTTTTTACGGTTCCTGGCCTTTTGCTGG
CCTTTTGCTCACATGTT
Features (pLannotate 1.2.2; 12 found; start..end, strand, type, name):
    121..213     +  CDS            lacI (fragment): lac repressor; lacI; The lac repressor binds to the lac operator to inhibit transcription in E. coli. This inhibition can be relieved by adding lactose or isopropyl-β-D-thiogalactopyranoside (IPTG).
    268..295     -  terminator     rrnB T2 terminator: transcription terminator T2 from the E. coli rrnB gene
    427..470     +  terminator     rrnB T1 terminator: Escherichia coli rrnB; transcription terminator T1 from the E. coli rrnB gene
    517..553     -  CDS            lacZα (fragment): LacZα fragment of β-galactosidase; lacZ fragment
    570..665     +  protein_bind   attL3: mutant version of attL; recombination site for the Gateway® LR reaction LR Clonase™
    671..2791    +  CDS            FBXW7: FBXW7_HUMAN - Also known as FBW7 From Homo sapiens (Human).
   2799..2894    -  protein_bind   attL3: mutant version of attL; recombination site for the Gateway® LR reaction LR Clonase™
   2913..2931    -  promoter       T7 promoter: promoter for bacteriophage T7 RNA polymerase
   3121..3144    +  promoter       Pc promoter (fragment): intI1 (promoter lies within the coding sequence); class 1 integron promoter
   3320..3376    +  CDS            GmR (fragment): gentamycin acetyltransferase; aacC1; confers resistance to gentamycin
   3383..4174    +  CDS            SmR: aminoglycoside adenylyltransferase (Murphy, 1985); aadA; confers resistance to spectinomycin and streptomycin
   4267..4855    +  rep_origin     ori: high-copy-number ColE1/pMB1/pBR322/pUC origin of replication
