[The description below was written by a language model from this plasmid's Addgene catalogue record and pLannotate feature annotations shown in this document.]
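Description:
pDONR223_FBXW7_p.R658Q is a Gateway entry clone built on the Invitrogen pDONR223 backbone. It carries the human FBXW7 open reading frame (reference transcript NM_033632.3) with the R658Q missense substitution. The sequenced plasmid is 4,917 nt and is maintained in E. coli at high copy through a ColE1/pUC-type origin. Selection is with spectinomycin, conferred by the aadA (SmR) aminoglycoside adenylyltransferase gene. The annotated fragments of an integron Pc promoter and a gentamicin acetyltransferase gene lie just upstream of aadA and appear to be remnants of the resistance cassette. Small lacI and lacZα fragments are likewise backbone remnants rather than functional genes.

The FBXW7 coding sequence of about 2.1 kb sits between two attL recombination sites in opposite orientations. The annotation software labels both as attL3, so their exact identity should not be inferred from the table. These sites allow the ORF to be moved by an LR Clonase reaction into any compatible destination vector. No promoter drives the insert in this plasmid, so expression depends on the destination vector chosen. rrnB T1 and T2 terminators upstream of the cassette insulate it from read-through transcription, and a T7 promoter lies just beyond the downstream att site, pointing back toward the insert. The clone is in the "closed" configuration, with a stop codon directly after the ORF, so it yields native or N-terminally tagged protein but not C-terminal fusions.

FBXW7 encodes an F-box/WD40 substrate-recognition subunit of an SCF ubiquitin ligase. This allele belongs to the Target Accelerator Plasmid Collection, a set of cancer-associated variant clones made for systematic functional testing of rare tumour mutations.
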