Addgene plasmid #81502: pDONR223_FBXW7_p.R658Q
Purpose: Gateway Donor vector containing FBXW7 , part of the Target Accelerator Plasmid Collection.
Depositing lab: Jesse Boehm & William Hahn & David Root. Depositing organization: Broad Institute. Publication: Systematic Functional Interrogation of Rare Cancer Variants Identifies Oncogenic Alleles. Kim E, Ilic N, Shrestha Y, Zou L, Kamburov A, Zhu C, Yang X, Lubonja R, Tran N, Nguyen C, Lawrence MS, Piccioni F, Bagul M, Doench JG, Chouinard CR, Wu X, Hogstrom L, Natoli T, Tamayo P, Horn H, Corsello SM, Lage K, Root DE, Subramanian A, Golub TR, Getz G, Boehm JS, Hahn WC. Cancer Discov. 2016 Jul;6(7):714-26. doi: 10.1158/2159-8290.CD-16-0160. Epub 2016 May 4. PubMed 27147599.
Backbone
  Vector backbone: pDONR223
  Backbone manufacturer: Invitrogen
  Backbone size w/o insert (bp): 2790
  Vector type: Gateway Entry vector
Growth in bacteria
  Bacterial resistance: Spectinomycin, 50 μg/mL
  Growth temperature: 37°C
  Growth strain: DH5alpha
  Copy number: High Copy
Gene/Insert
  Gene/Insert name: FBXW7 (alt name: NM_033632.3)
  Species: H. sapiens (human)
  Mutation: R658Q
  Entrez Gene: FBXW7 (a.k.a. AGO, CDC4, DEDHIL, FBW6, FBW7, FBX30, FBXO30, FBXW6, SEL-10, SEL10, hAgo, hCdc4)
  Promoter: None
  Cloning method: Gateway Cloning
  Sequencing primers: 5′ M13pUC-fwd; 3′ M13-Rev
Terms and licenses: Academic/Nonprofit Terms; Industry Terms: Not Available to Industry
Depositor comments: Closed state: stop codon immediately follows insert
How to cite: pDONR223_FBXW7_p.R658Q was a gift from Jesse Boehm & William Hahn & David Root (Addgene plasmid # 81502 ; http://n2t.net/addgene:81502 ; RRID:Addgene_81502)
