>Addgene plasmid #81502 | pDONR223_FBXW7_p.R658Q | depositor partial sequence | sequence record 154821 | Insert sequence
ATGAATCAGGAACTGCTCTCTGTGGGCAGCAAAAGACGACGAACTGGAGGCTCTCTGAGAGGTAACCCTT
CCTCAAGCCAGGTAGATGAAGAACAGATGAATCGTGTGGTAGAGGAGGAACAGCAACAGCAACTCAGACA
ACAAGAGGAGGAGCACACTGCAAGGAATGGTGAAGTTGTTGGAGTAGAACCTAGACCTGGAGGCCAAAAT
GATTCCCAGCAAGGACAGTTGGAAGAAAACAATAATAGATTTATTTCGGTAGATGAGGACTCCTCAGGAA
ACCAAGAAGAACAAGAGGAAGATGAAGAACATGCTGGTGAACAAGATGAGGAGGATGAGGAGGAGGAGGA
GATGGACCAGGAGAGTGACGATTTTGATCAGTCTGATGATAGTAGCAGAGAAGATGAACATACACATACT
AACAGTGTCACGAACTCCAGTAGTATTGTGGACCTGCCCGTTCACCAACTCTCCTCCCCATTCTATACAA
AAACAACAAAAATGAAAAGAAAGTTGGACCATGGTTCTGAGGTCCGCTCTTTTTCTTTGGGAAAGAAACC
ATGCAAAGTCTCAGAATATACAAGTACCACTGGGCTTGTACCATGTTCAGCAACACCAACAACTTTTGGG
GACCTCAGAGCAGCCAATGGCCAAGGGCAACAACGACGCCGAATTACATCTGTCCAGCCACCTACAGGCC
TCCAGGAATGGCTAAAAATGTTTCAGAGCTGGAGTGGACCAGAGAAATTGCTTGCTTTAGATGAACTCAT
TGATAGTTGTGAACCAACACAAGTAAAACATATGATGCAAGTGATAGAACCCCAGTTTCAACGAGACTTC
ATTTCATTGCTCCCTAAAGAGTTGGCACTCTATGTGCTTTCATTCCTGGAACCCAAAGACCTGCTACAAG
CAGCTCAGACATGTCGCTACTGGAGAATTTTGGCTGAAGACAACCTTCTCTGGAGAGAGAAATGCAAAGA
AGAGGGGATTGATGAACCATTGCACATCAAGAGAAGAAAAGTAATAAAACCAGGTTTCATACACAGTCCA
TGGAAAAGTGCATACATCAGACAGCACAGAATTGATACTAACTGGAGGCGAGGAGAACTCAAATCTCCTA
AGGTGCTGAAAGGACATGATGATCATGTGATCACATGCTTACAGTTTTGTGGTAACCGAATAGTTAGTGG
TTCTGATGACAACACTTTAAAAGTTTGGTCAGCAGTCACAGGCAAATGTCTGAGAACATTAGTGGGACAT
ACAGGTGGAGTATGGTCATCACAAATGAGAGACAACATCATCATTAGTGGATCTACAGATCGGACACTCA
AAGTGTGGAATGCAGAGACTGGAGAATGTATACACACCTTATATGGGCATACTTCCACTGTGCGTTGTAT
GCATCTTCATGAAAAAAGAGTTGTTAGCGGTTCTCGAGATGCCACTCTTAGGGTTTGGGATATTGAGACA
GGCCAGTGTTTACATGTTTTGATGGGTCATGTTGCAGCAGTCCGCTGTGTTCAATATGATGGCAGGAGGG
TTGTTAGTGGAGCATATGATTTTATGGTAAAGGTGTGGGATCCAGAGACTGAAACCTGTCTACACACGTT
GCAGGGGCATACTAATAGAGTCTATTCATTACAGTTTGATGGTATCCATGTGGTGAGTGGATCTCTTGAT
ACATCAATCCGTGTTTGGGATGTGGAGACAGGGAATTGCATTCACACGTTAACAGGGCACCAGTCGTTAA
CAAGTGGAATGGAACTCAAAGACAATATTCTTGTCTCTGGGAATGCAGATTCTACAGTTAAAATCTGGGA
TATCAAAACAGGACAGTGTTTACAAACATTGCAAGGTCCCAACAAGCATCAGAGTGCTGTGACCTGTTTA
CAGTTCAACAAGAACTTTGTAATTACCAGCTCAGATGATGGAACTGTAAAACTATGGGACTTGAAAACGG
GTGAATTTATTCAAAACCTAGTCACATTGGAGAGTGGGGGGAGTGGGGGAGTTGTGTGGCGGATCAGAGC
CTCAAACACAAAGCTGGTGTGTGCAGTTGGGAGTCGGAATGGGACTGAAGAAACCAAGCTGCTGGTGCTG
GACTTTGATGTGGACATGAAG
