>Addgene plasmid #81502 | pDONR223_FBXW7_p.R658Q | addgene partial sequence | sequence record 156518 | M13-F20 5'-TGTAAAACGACGGCCAGT-3'
TTGCAACAAATTGATGAGCAATGCTTTTTTATAATGCCAACTTTGTACAAAAAAGTTGGCACCATGAATC
AGGAACTGCTCTCTGTGGGCAGCAAAAGACGACGAACTGGAGGCTCTCTGAGAGGTAACCCTTCCTCAAG
CCAGGTAGATGAAGAACAGATGAATCGTGTGGTAGAGGAGGAACAGCAACAGCAACTCAGACAACAAGAG
GAGGAGCACACTGCAAGGAATGGTGAAGTTGTTGGAGTAGAACCTAGACCTGGAGGCCAAAATGATTCCC
AGCAAGGACAGTTGGAAGAAAACAATAATAGATTTATTTCGGTAGATGAGGACTCCTCAGGAAACCAAGA
AGAACAAGAGGAAGATGAAGAACATGCTGGTGAACAAGATGAGGAGGATGAGGAGGAGGAGGAGATGGAC
CAGGAGAGTGACGATTTTGATCAGTCTGATGATAGTAGCAGAGAAGATGAACATACACATACTAACAGTG
TCACGAACTCCAGTAGTATTGTGGACCTGCCCGTTCACCAACTCTCCTCCCCATTCTATACAAAAACAAC
AAAAATGAAAAGAAAGTTGGACCATGGTTCTGAGGTCCGCTCTTTTTCTTTGGGAAAGAAACCATGCAAA
GTCTCAGAATATACAAGTACCACTGGGCTTGTACCATGTTCAGCAACACCAACAACTTTTGGGGACCTCA
GAGCAGCCAATGGCCAAGGGCAACAACGACGCCGAATTACATCTGTCCAGCCACCTACAGGCCTCCAGGA
ATGGCTAAAAATGTTTCAGAGCTGGAGTGGACCAGAGAAATTGCTTGCTTTAGATGAACTCATTGATAGT
TGTGAACCAACACAAGTAAAACATATGATGCAAGTGATAGAACCCCAGTTTCAACGAGACTTCATTTCAT
TGCTCCCTAAAGAGTTGGCACTCTATGTGCTTTCATTCCTGGAACCCAAAGACCTGCTACAAGCAGCTCA
GACATGTCGCTACTGGAGAATTTTGGCTGAAGACAACCTTCTCTGG
